Addgene plasmid #241448: pLENTICRISPR V2 Hygro sgRELB_2
Purpose: Delete RELB
Depositing lab: Richard Possemato. Depositing organization: NYU Grossman School of Medicine.
Backbone
  Vector backbone: pLENTICRISPR V2
  Backbone manufacturer: Feng Zhang (Addgene #52961)
  Vector type: Mammalian Expression, CRISPR
  Selectable markers: Hygromycin
Growth in bacteria
  Bacterial resistance: Ampicillin, 100 μg/mL
  Growth temperature: 37°C
  Growth strain: NEB Stable
  Copy number: High Copy
Gene/Insert
  Gene/Insert name: sgRELB_2
  gRNA/shRNA sequence: GGTGGGGAAAGACTGCACCGA
  Species: Synthetic
  Entrez Gene: RELB (a.k.a. I-REL, IMD53, IREL, REL-B)
  Cloning method: Restriction Enzyme; 5′ cloning site Unknown (unknown if destroyed); 3′ cloning site Unknown (unknown if destroyed)
  Sequencing primers: 5′ Unknown
Terms and licenses: Academic/Nonprofit Terms; Industry Terms: Not Available to Industry
How to cite: pLENTICRISPR V2 Hygro sgRELB_2 was a gift from Richard Possemato (Addgene plasmid # 241448 ; http://n2t.net/addgene:241448 ; RRID:Addgene_241448)
