[The description below was written by a language model from this plasmid's Addgene catalogue record and pLannotate feature annotations shown in this document.]
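Description:
pLENTICRISPR V2 Hygro sgRELB_2 is an all-in-one, third-generation-style lentiviral CRISPR vector built on the lentiCRISPR v2 backbone, with hygromycin as the mammalian selection marker, intended to disrupt the human RELB gene. It is propagated in E. coli through a high-copy ColE1/pUC-type origin with ampicillin resistance (β-lactamase). An f1 origin is also present.

The lentiviral cassette is driven in packaging cells by a CMV enhancer/promoter fused to a truncated HIV-1 5' LTR. It contains the Ψ packaging signal with a gag fragment, the Rev response element for Rev-dependent nuclear export, and the cPPT/CTS, and it ends in a self-inactivating ΔU3 3' LTR followed by a bGH polyadenylation signal. Within this unit, a human U6 Pol III promoter sits upstream of the Streptococcus pyogenes gRNA scaffold, and the gap between them is where the RELB-targeting spacer would lie. An EF-1α core promoter drives S. pyogenes Cas9, followed by a hygromycin phosphotransferase coding region (annotated as a fragment). The linker between these two is not annotated, so the record does not show how they are co-expressed. A WPRE downstream enhances transcript expression. Outside the LTRs, the backbone carries an SV40 promoter/EM7–BleoR cassette with an SV40 poly(A) signal and lac promoter remnants.

Transduced cells can be selected with hygromycin so that Cas9 and the guide are stably expressed to knock out RELB. The sequence record behind the feature table is flagged as an incorrect sequencing result, so the annotation should be treated with caution. The cloning sites are not recorded.
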