Features (pLannotate 1.2.2; 33 found; start..end, strand, type, name):
    217..397     +  LTR            5' LTR (truncated): truncated 5' long terminal repeat (LTR) from HIV-1
    444..569     +  misc_feature   HIV-1 Ψ: packaging signal of human immunodeficiency virus type 1
    553..916     +  CDS            HIV-1 gag (fragment): gag protein from human immunodeficiency virus 1; gag
   1062..1295    +  misc_feature   RRE: The Rev response element (RRE) of HIV-1 allows for Rev-dependent mRNA export from the nucleus to the cytoplasm.
   1672..1772    +  CDS            Rev (fragment): human immunodeficiency virus 1 (HIV-1) Rev protein; rev; enhances nuclear export of unspliced and incompletely spliced viral mRNAs
   1822..1939    +  misc_feature   cPPT/CTS: central polypurine tract and central termination sequence of HIV-1
   1990..2230    +  promoter       U6 promoter: RNA polymerase III promoter for human U6 snRNA
   2260..2335    +  misc_RNA       gRNA scaffold: guide RNA scaffold for the Streptococcus pyogenes CRISPR/Cas9 system
   2353..2371    +  CDS            small t antigen (fragment): SV40 (simian virus 40) small t antigen
   2397..2608    +  promoter       EF-1α core promoter: core promoter for human elongation factor EF-1α
   2633..6736    +  CDS            Cas9: Cas9 (Csn1) endonuclease from the Streptococcus pyogenes Type II CRISPR/Cas system generates RNA-guided double strand breaks in DNA
   6874..7855    +  CDS            HygR (fragment): aminoglycoside phosphotransferase from E. coli; aph(4)-Ia; confers resistance to hygromycin
   7871..8459    +  misc_feature   WPRE: woodchuck hepatitis virus posttranscriptional regulatory element
   8510..8529    +  misc_feature   cPPT/CTS (fragment): central polypurine tract and central termination sequence of HIV-1
   8531..8764    +  LTR            3' LTR (ΔU3): self-inactivating 3' long terminal repeat (LTR) from HIV-1
   8796..9020    +  polyA_signal   bGH poly(A) signal: bovine growth hormone polyadenylation signal
   9024..9045    +  promoter       SV40 promoter (fragment): SV40 enhancer and early promoter
   9066..9494    +  rep_origin     f1 ori (sequence partly withheld): f1 bacteriophage origin of replication; arrow indicates direction of (+) strand synthesis
   9508..9837    +  promoter       SV40 promoter: SV40 enhancer and early promoter
   9885..9932    +  promoter       EM7 promoter: synthetic bacterial promoter&nbsp
   9951..10325   +  CDS            BleoR: antibiotic-binding protein; Sh ble from Streptoalloteichus hindustanus; confers resistance to bleomycin, phleomycin, and Zeocin™
  10335..10460   +  CDS            ble (fragment): BLE_KLEPN - Experimental evidence at protein level: Swiss-Prot protein existence level 1. Binding protein with a strong affinity to the bleomycin family of antibiotics. Binds to CL990; an antimitotic-antibiotic compound. From Klebsiella pneumoniae.
  10455..10576   +  polyA_signal   SV40 poly(A) signal: SV40 polyadenylation signal
  10647..10669   -  protein_bind   lac operator (fragment): The lac repressor binds to the lac operator to inhibit transcription in E. coli. This inhibition can be relieved by adding lactose or isopropyl-β-D-thiogalactopyranoside (IPTG). lac repressor encoded by lacI
  10673..10703   -  promoter       lac promoter: promoter for the E. coli lac operon
  10718..10739   -  protein_bind   CAP binding site: CAP binding activates transcription in the presence of cAMP. E. coli catabolite activator protein
  10752..10844   -  CDS            lacI (fragment): lac repressor; lacI; The lac repressor binds to the lac operator to inhibit transcription in E. coli. This inhibition can be relieved by adding lactose or isopropyl-β-D-thiogalactopyranoside (IPTG).
  11027..11615   -  rep_origin     ori: high-copy-number ColE1/pMB1/pBR322/pUC origin of replication
  11786..12646   -  CDS            AmpR: β-lactamase; bla; confers resistance to ampicillin, carbenicillin, and related antibiotics
  12647..12751   -  promoter       AmpR promoter: bla
  12810..12862   -  misc_feature   bom (fragment): basis of mobility region from pBR322
  13021..13400   +  enhancer       CMV enhancer: human cytomegalovirus immediate early enhancer
  13401..199     +  promoter       CMV promoter (across the origin): human cytomegalovirus (CMV) immediate early promoter
>Addgene plasmid #241448 | pLENTICRISPR V2 Hygro sgRELB_2 | addgene full sequence | sequence record 492091 | Incorrect Addgene NGS Result
TGATGCGGTTTTGGCAGTACATCAATGGGCGTGGATAGCGGTTTGACTCACGGGGATTTCCAAGTCTCCA
CCCCATTGACGTCAATGGGAGTTTGTTTTGGCACCAAAATCAACGGGACTTTCCAAAATGTCGTAACAAC
TCCGCCCCATTGACGCAAATGGGCGGTAGGCGTGTACGGTGGGAGGTCTATATAAGCAGCGCGTTTTGCC
TGTACTGGGTCTCTCTGGTTAGACCAGATCTGAGCCTGGGAGCTCTCTGGCTAACTAGGGAACCCACTGC
TTAAGCCTCAATAAAGCTTGCCTTGAGTGCTTCAAGTAGTGTGTGCCCGTCTGTTGTGTGACTCTGGTAA
CTAGAGATCCCTCAGACCCTTTTAGTCAGTGTGGAAAATCTCTAGCAGTGGCGCCCGAACAGGGACTTGA
AAGCGAAAGGGAAACCAGAGGAGCTCTCTCGACGCAGGACTCGGCTTGCTGAAGCGCGCACGGCAAGAGG
CGAGGGGCGGCGACTGGTGAGTACGCCAAAAATTTTGACTAGCGGAGGCTAGAAGGAGAGAGATGGGTGC
GAGAGCGTCAGTATTAAGCGGGGGAGAATTAGATCGCGATGGGAAAAAATTCGGTTAAGGCCAGGGGGAA
AGAAAAAATATAAATTAAAACATATAGTATGGGCAAGCAGGGAGCTAGAACGATTCGCAGTTAATCCTGG
CCTGTTAGAAACATCAGAAGGCTGTAGACAAATACTGGGACAGCTACAACCATCCCTTCAGACAGGATCA
GAAGAACTTAGATCATTATATAATACAGTAGCAACCCTCTATTGTGTGCATCAAAGGATAGAGATAAAAG
ACACCAAGGAAGCTTTAGACAAGATAGAGGAAGAGCAAAACAAAAGTAAGACCACCGCACAGCAAGCGGC
CGCTGATCTTCAGACCTGGAGGAGGAGATATGAGGGACAATTGGAGAAGTGAATTATATAAATATAAAGT
AGTAAAAATTGAACCATTAGGAGTAGCACCCACCAAGGCAAAGAGAAGAGTGGTGCAGAGAGAAAAAAGA
GCAGTGGGAATAGGAGCTTTGTTCCTTGGGTTCTTGGGAGCAGCAGGAAGCACTATGGGCGCAGCGTCAA
TGACGCTGACGGTACAGGCCAGACAATTATTGTCTGGTATAGTGCAGCAGCAGAACAATTTGCTGAGGGC
TATTGAGGCGCAACAGCATCTGTTGCAACTCACAGTCTGGGGCATCAAGCAGCTCCAGGCAAGAATCCTG
GCTGTGGAAAGATACCTAAAGGATCAACAGCTCCTGGGGATTTGGGGTTGCTCTGGAAAACTCATTTGCA
CCACTGCTGTGCCTTGGAATGCTAGTTGGAGTAATAAATCTCTGGAACAGATTTGGAATCACACGACCTG
GATGGAGTGGGACAGAGAAATTAACAATTACACAAGCTTAATACACTCCTTAATTGAAGAATCGCAAAAC
CAGCAAGAAAAGAATGAACAAGAATTATTGGAATTAGATAAATGGGCAAGTTTGTGGAATTGGTTTAACA
TAACAAATTGGCTGTGGTATATAAAATTATTCATAATGATAGTAGGAGGCTTGGTAGGTTTAAGAATAGT
TTTTGCTGTACTTTCTATAGTGAATAGAGTTAGGCAGGGATATTCACCATTATCGTTTCAGACCCACCTC
CCAACCCCGAGGGGACCCGACAGGCCCGAAGGAATAGAAGAAGAAGGTGGAGAGAGAGACAGAGACAGAT
CCATTCGATTAGTGAACGGATCGGCACTGCGTGCGCCAATTCTGCAGACAAATGGCAGTATTCATCCACA
ATTTTAAAAGAAAAGGGGGGATTGGGGGGTACAGTGCAGGGGAAAGAATAGTAGACATAATAGCAACAGA
CATACAAACTAAAGAATTACAAAAACAAATTACAAAAATTCAAAATTTTCGGGTTTATTACAGGGACAGC
AGAGATCCAGTTTGGTTAATTAAGGTACCGAGGGCCTATTTCCCATGATTCCTTCATATTTGCATATACG
ATACAAGGCTGTTAGAGAGATAATTAGAATTAATTTGACTGTAAACACAAAGATATTAGTACAAAATACG
TGACGTAGAAAGTAATAATTTCTTGGGTAGTTTGCAGTTTTAAAATTATGTTTTAAAATGGACTATCATA
TGCTTACCGTAACTTGAAAGTATTTCGATTTCTTGGCTTTATATATCTTGTGGAAAGGACGAAACACCGG
TGGGGAAAGACTGCACCGAGTTTTAGAGCTAGAAATAGCAAGTTAAAATAAGGCTAGTCCGTTATCAACT
TGAAAAAGTGGCACCGAGTCGGTGCTTTTTTGAATTCGCTAGCTAGGTCTTGAAAGGAGTGGGAATTGGC
TCCGGTGCCCGTCAGTGGGCAGAGCGCACATCGCCCACAGTCCCCGAGAAGTTGGGGGGAGGGGTCGGCA
ATTGATCCGGTGCCTAGAGAAGGTGGCGCGGGGTAAACTGGGAAAGTGATGTCGTGTACTGGCTCCGCCT
TTTTCCCGAGGGTGGGGGAGAACCGTATATAAGTGCAGTAGTCGCCGTGAACGTTCTTTTTCGCAACGGG
TTTGCCGCCAGAACACAGGACCGGTTCTAGAGCGCTGCCACCATGGACAAGAAGTACAGCATCGGCCTGG
ACATCGGCACCAACTCTGTGGGCTGGGCCGTGATCACCGACGAGTACAAGGTGCCCAGCAAGAAATTCAA
GGTGCTGGGCAACACCGACCGGCACAGCATCAAGAAGAACCTGATCGGAGCCCTGCTGTTCGACAGCGGC
GAAACAGCCGAGGCCACCCGGCTGAAGAGAACCGCCAGAAGAAGATACACCAGACGGAAGAACCGGATCT
GCTATCTGCAAGAGATCTTCAGCAACGAGATGGCCAAGGTGGACGACAGCTTCTTCCACAGACTGGAAGA
GTCCTTCCTGGTGGAAGAGGATAAGAAGCACGAGCGGCACCCCATCTTCGGCAACATCGTGGACGAGGTG
GCCTACCACGAGAAGTACCCCACCATCTACCACCTGAGAAAGAAACTGGTGGACAGCACCGACAAGGCCG
ACCTGCGGCTGATCTATCTGGCCCTGGCCCACATGATCAAGTTCCGGGGCCACTTCCTGATCGAGGGCGA
CCTGAACCCCGACAACAGCGACGTGGACAAGCTGTTCATCCAGCTGGTGCAGACCTACAACCAGCTGTTC
GAGGAAAACCCCATCAACGCCAGCGGCGTGGACGCCAAGGCCATCCTGTCTGCCAGACTGAGCAAGAGCA
GACGGCTGGAAAATCTGATCGCCCAGCTGCCCGGCGAGAAGAAGAATGGCCTGTTCGGAAACCTGATTGC
CCTGAGCCTGGGCCTGACCCCCAACTTCAAGAGCAACTTCGACCTGGCCGAGGATGCCAAACTGCAGCTG
AGCAAGGACACCTACGACGACGACCTGGACAACCTGCTGGCCCAGATCGGCGACCAGTACGCCGACCTGT
TTCTGGCCGCCAAGAACCTGTCCGACGCCATCCTGCTGAGCGACATCCTGAGAGTGAACACCGAGATCAC
CAAGGCCCCCCTGAGCGCCTCTATGATCAAGAGATACGACGAGCACCACCAGGACCTGACCCTGCTGAAA
GCTCTCGTGCGGCAGCAGCTGCCTGAGAAGTACAAAGAGATTTTCTTCGACCAGAGCAAGAACGGCTACG
CCGGCTACATTGACGGCGGAGCCAGCCAGGAAGAGTTCTACAAGTTCATCAAGCCCATCCTGGAAAAGAT
GGACGGCACCGAGGAACTGCTCGTGAAGCTGAACAGAGAGGACCTGCTGCGGAAGCAGCGGACCTTCGAC
AACGGCAGCATCCCCCACCAGATCCACCTGGGAGAGCTGCACGCCATTCTGCGGCGGCAGGAAGATTTTT
ACCCATTCCTGAAGGACAACCGGGAAAAGATCGAGAAGATCCTGACCTTCCGCATCCCCTACTACGTGGG
CCCTCTGGCCAGGGGAAACAGCAGATTCGCCTGGATGACCAGAAAGAGCGAGGAAACCATCACCCCCTGG
AACTTCGAGGAAGTGGTGGACAAGGGCGCTTCCGCCCAGAGCTTCATCGAGCGGATGACCAACTTCGATA
AGAACCTGCCCAACGAGAAGGTGCTGCCCAAGCACAGCCTGCTGTACGAGTACTTCACCGTGTATAACGA
GCTGACCAAAGTGAAATACGTGACCGAGGGAATGAGAAAGCCCGCCTTCCTGAGCGGCGAGCAGAAAAAG
GCCATCGTGGACCTGCTGTTCAAGACCAACCGGAAAGTGACCGTGAAGCAGCTGAAAGAGGACTACTTCA
AGAAAATCGAGTGCTTCGACTCCGTGGAAATCTCCGGCGTGGAAGATCGGTTCAACGCCTCCCTGGGCAC
ATACCACGATCTGCTGAAAATTATCAAGGACAAGGACTTCCTGGACAATGAGGAAAACGAGGACATTCTG
GAAGATATCGTGCTGACCCTGACACTGTTTGAGGACAGAGAGATGATCGAGGAACGGCTGAAAACCTATG
CCCACCTGTTCGACGACAAAGTGATGAAGCAGCTGAAGCGGCGGAGATACACCGGCTGGGGCAGGCTGAG
CCGGAAGCTGATCAACGGCATCCGGGACAAGCAGTCCGGCAAGACAATCCTGGATTTCCTGAAGTCCGAC
GGCTTCGCCAACAGAAACTTCATGCAGCTGATCCACGACGACAGCCTGACCTTTAAAGAGGACATCCAGA
AAGCCCAGGTGTCCGGCCAGGGCGATAGCCTGCACGAGCACATTGCCAATCTGGCCGGCAGCCCCGCCAT
TAAGAAGGGCATCCTGCAGACAGTGAAGGTGGTGGACGAGCTCGTGAAAGTGATGGGCCGGCACAAGCCC
GAGAACATCGTGATCGAAATGGCCAGAGAGAACCAGACCACCCAGAAGGGACAGAAGAACAGCCGCGAGA
GAATGAAGCGGATCGAAGAGGGCATCAAAGAGCTGGGCAGCCAGATCCTGAAAGAACACCCCGTGGAAAA
CACCCAGCTGCAGAACGAGAAGCTGTACCTGTACTACCTGCAGAATGGGCGGGATATGTACGTGGACCAG
GAACTGGACATCAACCGGCTGTCCGACTACGATGTGGACCATATCGTGCCTCAGAGCTTTCTGAAGGACG
ACTCCATCGACAACAAGGTGCTGACCAGAAGCGACAAGAACCGGGGCAAGAGCGACAACGTGCCCTCCGA
AGAGGTCGTGAAGAAGATGAAGAACTACTGGCGGCAGCTGCTGAACGCCAAGCTGATTACCCAGAGAAAG
TTCGACAATCTGACCAAGGCCGAGAGAGGCGGCCTGAGCGAACTGGATAAGGCCGGCTTCATCAAGAGAC
AGCTGGTGGAAACCCGGCAGATCACAAAGCACGTGGCACAGATCCTGGACTCCCGGATGAACACTAAGTA
CGACGAGAATGACAAGCTGATCCGGGAAGTGAAAGTGATCACCCTGAAGTCCAAGCTGGTGTCCGATTTC
CGGAAGGATTTCCAGTTTTACAAAGTGCGCGAGATCAACAACTACCACCACGCCCACGACGCCTACCTGA
ACGCCGTCGTGGGAACCGCCCTGATCAAAAAGTACCCTAAGCTGGAAAGCGAGTTCGTGTACGGCGACTA
CAAGGTGTACGACGTGCGGAAGATGATCGCCAAGAGCGAGCAGGAAATCGGCAAGGCTACCGCCAAGTAC
TTCTTCTACAGCAACATCATGAACTTTTTCAAGACCGAGATTACCCTGGCCAACGGCGAGATCCGGAAGC
GGCCTCTGATCGAGACAAACGGCGAAACCGGGGAGATCGTGTGGGATAAGGGCCGGGATTTTGCCACCGT
GCGGAAAGTGCTGAGCATGCCCCAAGTGAATATCGTGAAAAAGACCGAGGTGCAGACAGGCGGCTTCAGC
AAAGAGTCTATCCTGCCCAAGAGGAACAGCGATAAGCTGATCGCCAGAAAGAAGGACTGGGACCCTAAGA
AGTACGGCGGCTTCGACAGCCCCACCGTGGCCTATTCTGTGCTGGTGGTGGCCAAAGTGGAAAAGGGCAA
GTCCAAGAAACTGAAGAGTGTGAAAGAGCTGCTGGGGATCACCATCATGGAAAGAAGCAGCTTCGAGAAG
AATCCCATCGACTTTCTGGAAGCCAAGGGCTACAAAGAAGTGAAAAAGGACCTGATCATCAAGCTGCCTA
AGTACTCCCTGTTCGAGCTGGAAAACGGCCGGAAGAGAATGCTGGCCTCTGCCGGCGAACTGCAGAAGGG
AAACGAACTGGCCCTGCCCTCCAAATATGTGAACTTCCTGTACCTGGCCAGCCACTATGAGAAGCTGAAG
GGCTCCCCCGAGGATAATGAGCAGAAACAGCTGTTTGTGGAACAGCACAAGCACTACCTGGACGAGATCA
TCGAGCAGATCAGCGAGTTCTCCAAGAGAGTGATCCTGGCCGACGCTAATCTGGACAAAGTGCTGTCCGC
CTACAACAAGCACCGGGATAAGCCCATCAGAGAGCAGGCCGAGAATATCATCCACCTGTTTACCCTGACC
AATCTGGGAGCCCCTGCCGCCTTCAAGTACTTTGACACCACCATCGACCGGAAGAGGTACACCAGCACCA
AAGAGGTGCTGGACGCCACCCTGATCCACCAGAGCATCACCGGCCTGTACGAGACACGGATCGACCTGTC
TCAGCTGGGAGGCGACAAGCGACCTGCCGCCACAAAGAAGGCTGGACAGGCTAAGAAGAAGAAAGATTAC
AAAGACGATGACGATAAGGGATCCGGCGCAACAAACTTCTCTCTGCTGAAACAAGCCGGAGATGTCGAAG
AGAATCCTGGACCGAAAAAGCCTGAACTCACCGCGACGTCTGTCGAGAAGTTTCTGATCGAAAAGTTCGA
CAGCGTGTCCGACCTGATGCAGCTCTCGGAGGGCGAAGAATCTCGTGCTTTCAGCTTCGATGTAGGAGGG
CGTGGATATGTCCTGCGGGTAAATAGCTGCGCCGATGGTTTCTACAAAGATCGTTATGTTTATCGGCACT
TTGCATCGGCCGCGCTCCCGATTCCGGAAGTGCTTGACATTGGGGAATTCAGCGAGAGCCTGACCTATTG
CATCTCCCGCCGTGCACAGGGTGTCACGTTGCAAGACCTGCCTGAAACCGAACTGCCCGCTGTTCTGCAG
CCGGTCGCGGAGGCCATGGATGCGATCGCTGCGGCCGATCTTAGCCAGACGAGCGGGTTCGGCCCATTCG
GACCGCAAGGAATCGGTCAATACACTACATGGCGTGATTTCATATGCGCGATTGCTGATCCCCATGTGTA
TCACTGGCAAACTGTGATGGACGACACCGTCAGTGCGTCCGTCGCGCAGGCTCTCGATGAGCTGATGCTT
TGGGCCGAGGACTGCCCCGAAGTCCGGCACCTCGTGCACGCGGATTTCGGCTCCAACAATGTCCTGACGG
ACAATGGCCGCATAACAGCGGTCATTGACTGGAGCGAGGCGATGTTCGGGGATTCCCAATACGAGGTCGC
CAACATCTTCTTCTGGAGGCCGTGGTTGGCTTGTATGGAGCAGCAGACGCGCTACTTCGAGCGGAGGCAT
CCGGAGCTTGCAGGATCGCCGCGGCTCCGGGCGTATATGCTCCGCATTGGTCTTGACCAACTCTATCAGA
GCTTGGTTGACGGCAATTTCGATGATGCAGCTTGGGCGCAGGGTCGATGCGACGCAATCGTCCGATCCGG
AGCCGGGACTGTCGGGCGTACACAAATCGCCCGCAGAAGCGCGGCCGTCTGGACCGATGGCTGTGTAGAA
GTACTTCGCCGATAGACGCGTTAAGTCGACAATCAACCTCTGGATTACAAAATTTGTGAAAGATTGACTG
GTATTCTTAACTATGTTGCTCCTTTTACGCTATGTGGATACGCTGCTTTAATGCCTTTGTATCATGCTAT
TGCTTCCCGTATGGCTTTCATTTTCTCCTCCTTGTATAAATCCTGGTTGCTGTCTCTTTATGAGGAGTTG
TGGCCCGTTGTCAGGCAACGTGGCGTGGTGTGCACTGTGTTTGCTGACGCAACCCCCACTGGTTGGGGCA
TTGCCACCACCTGTCAGCTCCTTTCCGGGACTTTCGCTTTCCCCCTCCCTATTGCCACGGCGGAACTCAT
CGCCGCCTGCCTTGCCCGCTGCTGGACAGGGGCTCGGCTGTTGGGCACTGACAATTCCGTGGTGTTGTCG
GGGAAATCATCGTCCTTTCCTTGGCTGCTCGCCTGTGTTGCCACCTGGATTCTGCGCGGGACGTCCTTCT
GCTACGTCCCTTCGGCCCTCAATCCAGCGGACCTTCCTTCCCGCGGCCTGCTGCCGGCTCTGCGGCCTCT
TCCGCGTCTTCGCCTTCGCCCTCAGACGAGTCGGATCTCCCTTTGGGCCGCCTCCCCGCGTCGACTTTAA
GACCAATGACTTACAAGGCAGCTGTAGATCTTAGCCACTTTTTAAAAGAAAAGGGGGGACTGGAAGGGCT
AATTCACTCCCAACGAAGACAAGATCTGCTTTTTGCTTGTACTGGGTCTCTCTGGTTAGACCAGATCTGA
GCCTGGGAGCTCTCTGGCTAACTAGGGAACCCACTGCTTAAGCCTCAATAAAGCTTGCCTTGAGTGCTTC
AAGTAGTGTGTGCCCGTCTGTTGTGTGACTCTGGTAACTAGAGATCCCTCAGACCCTTTTAGTCAGTGTG
GAAAATCTCTAGCAGGGCCCGTTTAAACCCGCTGATCAGCCTCGACTGTGCCTTCTAGTTGCCAGCCATC
TGTTGTTTGCCCCTCCCCCGTGCCTTCCTTGACCCTGGAAGGTGCCACTCCCACTGTCCTTTCCTAATAA
AATGAGGAAATTGCATCGCATTGTCTGAGTAGGTGTCATTCTATTCTGGGGGGTGGGGTGGGGCAGGACA
GCAAGGGGGAGGATTGGGAAGACAATAGCAGGCATGCTGGGGATGCGGTGGGCTCTATGGCTTCTGAGGC
GGAAAGAACCAGCTGGGGCTCTAGGGGGTATCCCC
[124 nt withheld, positions 9066-9189]
C
[91 nt withheld, positions 9191-9281]
A
[49 nt withheld, positions 9283-9331]
CCTTTGACGTTGGAGTCCACGTTCTTT
[37 nt withheld, positions 9359-9395]
ACCCTATCTCGGTCTATTCTTTTGATTTATAAGGGATTTTGCCGATTTCGGCCTATTGGTTAAAAAATGA
GCTGATTTAACAAAAATTTAACGCGAATTAATTCTGTGGAATGTGTGTCAGTTAGGGTGTGGAAAGTCCC
CAGGCTCCCCAGCAGGCAGAAGTATGCAAAGCATGCATCTCAATTAGTCAGCAACCAGGTGTGGAAAGTC
CCCAGGCTCCCCAGCAGGCAGAAGTATGCAAAGCATGCATCTCAATTAGTCAGCAACCATAGTCCCGCCC
CTAACTCCGCCCATCCCGCCCCTAACTCCGCCCAGTTCCGCCCATTCTCCGCCCCATGGCTGACTAATTT
TTTTTATTTATGCAGAGGCCGAGGCCGCCTCTGCCTCTGAGCTATTCCAGAAGTAGTGAGGAGGCTTTTT
TGGAGGCCTAGGCTTTTGCAAAAAGCTCCCGGGAGCTTGTATATCCATTTTCGGATCTGATCAGCACGTG
TTGACAATTAATCATCGGCATAGTATATCGGCATAGTATAATACGACAAGGTGAGGAACTAAACCATGGC
CAAGTTGACCAGTGCCGTTCCGGTGCTCACCGCGCGCGACGTCGCCGGAGCGGTCGAGTTCTGGACCGAC
CGGCTCGGGTTCTCCCGGGACTTCGTGGAGGACGACTTCGCCGGTGTGGTCCGGGACGACGTGACCCTGT
TCATCAGCGCGGTCCAGGACCAGGTGGTGCCGGACAACACCCTGGCCTGGGTGTGGGTGCGCGGCCTGGA
CGAGCTGTACGCCGAGTGGTCGGAGGTCGTGTCCACGAACTTCCGGGACGCCTCCGGGCCGGCCATGACC
GAGATCGGCGAGCAGCCGTGGGGGCGGGAGTTCGCCCTGCGCGACCCGGCCGGCAACTGCGTGCACTTCG
TGGCCGAGGAGCAGGACTGACACGTGCTACGAGATTTCGATTCCACCGCCGCCTTCTATGAAAGGTTGGG
CTTCGGAATCGTTTTCCGGGACGCCGGCTGGATGATCCTCCAGCGCGGGGATCTCATGCTGGAGTTCTTC
GCCCACCCCAACTTGTTTATTGCAGCTTATAATGGTTACAAATAAAGCAATAGCATCACAAATTTCACAA
ATAAAGCATTTTTTTCACTGCATTCTAGTTGTGGTTTGTCCAAACTCATCAATGTATCTTATCATGTCTG
TATACCGTCGACCTCTAGCTAGAGCTTGGCGTAATCATGGTCATAGCTGTTTCCTGTGTGAAATTGTTAT
CCGCTCACAATTCCACACAACATACGAGCCGGAAGCATAAAGTGTAAAGCCTGGGGTGCCTAATGAGTGA
GCTAACTCACATTAATTGCGTTGCGCTCACTGCCCGCTTTCCAGTCGGGAAACCTGTCGTGCCAGCTGCA
TTAATGAATCGGCCAACGCGCGGGGAGAGGCGGTTTGCGTATTGGGCGCTCTTCCGCTTCCTCGCTCACT
GACTCGCTGCGCTCGGTCGTTCGGCTGCGGCGAGCGGTATCAGCTCACTCAAAGGCGGTAATACGGTTAT
CCACAGAATCAGGGGATAACGCAGGAAAGAACATGTGAGCAAAAGGCCAGCAAAAGGCCAGGAACCGTAA
AAAGGCCGCGTTGCTGGCGTTTTTCCATAGGCTCCGCCCCCCTGACGAGCATCACAAAAATCGACGCTCA
AGTCAGAGGTGGCGAAACCCGACAGGACTATAAAGATACCAGGCGTTTCCCCCTGGAAGCTCCCTCGTGC
GCTCTCCTGTTCCGACCCTGCCGCTTACCGGATACCTGTCCGCCTTTCTCCCTTCGGGAAGCGTGGCGCT
TTCTCATAGCTCACGCTGTAGGTATCTCAGTTCGGTGTAGGTCGTTCGCTCCAAGCTGGGCTGTGTGCAC
GAACCCCCCGTTCAGCCCGACCGCTGCGCCTTATCCGGTAACTATCGTCTTGAGTCCAACCCGGTAAGAC
ACGACTTATCGCCACTGGCAGCAGCCACTGGTAACAGGATTAGCAGAGCGAGGTATGTAGGCGGTGCTAC
AGAGTTCTTGAAGTGGTGGCCTAACTACGGCTACACTAGAAGAACAGTATTTGGTATCTGCGCTCTGCTG
AAGCCAGTTACCTTCGGAAAAAGAGTTGGTAGCTCTTGATCCGGCAAACAAACCACCGCTGGTAGCGGTG
GTTTTTTTGTTTGCAAGCAGCAGATTACGCGCAGAAAAAAAGGATCTCAAGAAGATCCTTTGATCTTTTC
TACGGGGTCTGACGCTCAGTGGAACGAAAACTCACGTTAAGGGATTTTGGTCATGAGATTATCAAAAAGG
ATCTTCACCTAGATCCTTTTAAATTAAAAATGAAGTTTTAAATCAATCTAAAGTATATATGAGTAAACTT
GGTCTGACAGTTACCAATGCTTAATCAGTGAGGCACCTATCTCAGCGATCTGTCTATTTCGTTCATCCAT
AGTTGCCTGACTCCCCGTCGTGTAGATAACTACGATACGGGAGGGCTTACCATCTGGCCCCAGTGCTGCA
ATGATACCGCGAGACCCACGCTCACCGGCTCCAGATTTATCAGCAATAAACCAGCCAGCCGGAAGGGCCG
AGCGCAGAAGTGGTCCTGCAACTTTATCCGCCTCCATCCAGTCTATTAATTGTTGCCGGGAAGCTAGAGT
AAGTAGTTCGCCAGTTAATAGTTTGCGCAACGTTGTTGCCATTGCTACAGGCATCGTGGTGTCACGCTCG
TCGTTTGGTATGGCTTCATTCAGCTCCGGTTCCCAACGATCAAGGCGAGTTACATGATCCCCCATGTTGT
GCAAAAAAGCGGTTAGCTCCTTCGGTCCTCCGATCGTTGTCAGAAGTAAGTTGGCCGCAGTGTTATCACT
CATGGTTATGGCAGCACTGCATAATTCTCTTACTGTCATGCCATCCGTAAGATGCTTTTCTGTGACTGGT
GAGTACTCAACCAAGTCATTCTGAGAATAGTGTATGCGGCGACCGAGTTGCTCTTGCCCGGCGTCAATAC
GGGATAATACCGCGCCACATAGCAGAACTTTAAAAGTGCTCATCATTGGAAAACGTTCTTCGGGGCGAAA
ACTCTCAAGGATCTTACCGCTGTTGAGATCCAGTTCGATGTAACCCACTCGTGCACCCAACTGATCTTCA
GCATCTTTTACTTTCACCAGCGTTTCTGGGTGAGCAAAAACAGGAAGGCAAAATGCCGCAAAAAAGGGAA
TAAGGGCGACACGGAAATGTTGAATACTCATACTCTTCCTTTTTCAATATTATTGAAGCATTTATCAGGG
TTATTGTCTCATGAGCGGATACATATTTGAATGTATTTAGAAAAATAAACAAATAGGGGTTCCGCGCACA
TTTCCCCGAAAAGTGCCACCTGACGTCGACGGATCGGGAGATCTCCCGATCCCCTATGGTGCACTCTCAG
TACAATCTGCTCTGATGCCGCATAGTTAAGCCAGTATCTGCTCCCTGCTTGTGTGTTGGAGGTCGCTGAG
TAGTGCGCGAGCAAAATTTAAGCTACAACAAGGCAAGGCTTGACCGACAATTGCATGAAGAATCTGCTTA
GGGTTAGGCGTTTTGCGCTGCTTCGCGATGTACGGGCCAGATATACGCGCGCGTTGACATTGATTATTGA
CTAGTTATTAATAGTAATCAATTACGGGGTCATTAGTTCATAGCCCATATATGGAGTTCCGCGTTACATA
ACTTACGGTAAATGGCCCGCCTGGCTGACCGCCCAACGACCCCCGCCCATTGACGTCAATAATGACGTAT
GTTCCCATAGTAACGCCAATAGGGACTTTCCATTGACGTCAATGGGTGGAGTATTTACGGTAAACTGCCC
ACTTGGCAGTACATCAAGTGTATCATATGCCAAGTACGCCCCCTATTGACGTCAATGACGGTAAATGGCC
CGCCTGGCATTATGCCCAGTACATGACCTTATGGGACTTTCCTACTTGGCAGTACATCTACGTATTAGTC
ATCGCTATTACCATGG
